Addgene plasmid #67560: sspa-GCaMP6m
Purpose: short photoactivatable fluorescent calcium reporter
Depositing lab: Ehud Isacoff. Depositing organization: University of California, Berkeley. Publication: Photoactivatable genetically encoded calcium indicators for targeted neuronal imaging. Berlin S, Carroll EC, Newman ZL, Okada HO, Quinn CM, Kallman B, Rockwell NC, Martin SS, Lagarias JC, Isacoff EY. Nat Methods. 2015 Jul 13. doi: 10.1038/nmeth.3480. PubMed 26167640.
Backbone
  Vector backbone: pGP-CMV (pEGFP-N1)
  Backbone manufacturer: Clonetech
  Backbone size w/o insert (bp): 3955
  Total vector size (bp): 5308
  Vector type: Mammalian Expression
Growth in bacteria
  Bacterial resistance: Kanamycin, 50 μg/mL
  Growth temperature: 37°C
  Growth strain: DH5alpha
  Copy number: High Copy
Gene/Insert
  Gene/Insert name: sspa-GCaMP6m (alt name: short superfolder photoactivatable GCaMP6f)
  Species: Synthetic
  Insert size (bp): 1261
  Mutation: K65T, I83V, G87S, Y92D, V115H, K118V, S187R, Y196N, L221F, T222S, I250V, F256S, N262T
Resource information
  A portion of this plasmid was derived from a plasmid made by: derived from Addgene clone #40754, published by Chen TW et al. article: ultrasensitive fluorescent proteins for imaging neuronal activity doi: 10.1038/nature12354
Terms and licenses: Academic/Nonprofit Terms; Industry Terms: Not Available to Industry
How to cite: sspa-GCaMP6m was a gift from Ehud Isacoff (Addgene plasmid # 67560 ; http://n2t.net/addgene:67560 ; RRID:Addgene_67560)
