[The description below was written by a language model from this plasmid's Addgene catalogue record.]
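Description:
sspa-GCaMP6m is a mammalian expression plasmid built on the pGP-CMV backbone, itself a derivative of pEGFP-N1. It is a high-copy plasmid of about 5.3 kb, propagated in E. coli under kanamycin selection. No feature table accompanies the record, so the promoter and other regulatory elements are not listed explicitly. The backbone name implies CMV-driven expression, and pEGFP-N1-type vectors generally carry an SV40 polyadenylation signal and a kanamycin/neomycin resistance cassette, but none of these elements is confirmed here.

The roughly 1.26 kb synthetic insert encodes a "short superfolder photoactivatable" version of the genetically encoded calcium indicator GCaMP6. It was derived in part from a previously published GCaMP6 plasmid and carries thirteen recorded substitutions: K65T, I83V, G87S, Y92D, V115H, K118V, S187R, Y196N, L221F, T222S, I250V, F256S and N262T. The record does not say which substitutions contribute the superfolder character and which confer photoactivatability. The insert name specifies GCaMP6m, whereas the alternative name refers to GCaMP6f, an inconsistency the record leaves unresolved.

GCaMP sensors couple a circularly permuted GFP to calmodulin and a calmodulin-binding peptide, so that calcium binding increases fluorescence. In a photoactivatable variant the sensor is expected to remain dim until it is switched on by light. An experimenter can therefore highlight chosen cells or subcellular regions and then follow calcium signals only in them. This matches the stated purpose of the construct as a photoactivatable fluorescent calcium reporter, developed for targeted neuronal imaging.
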