>Addgene plasmid #67560 | sspa-GCaMP6m | depositor partial sequence | sequence record 116295 | insert
GATCTCGCCACCATGGTCGACTCATCACGTCGTAAGTGGAATAAGACAGGTCACGCAGTCAGAGCTATAG
GTCGGCTGAGCTCACTCGAGAACGTCTATATCACCGCCGACAAGCAGAAGAACGGCATCAAGGCGAACTT
CAAGATCCGCCACAACGTGGAGGACGGCAGCGTGCAGCTCGCCGACCACTACCAGCAGAACACCCCCATC
GGCGACGGCCCCGTGCTGCTGCCCGACAACCACTACCTGAGCCATCAGTCCGTGCTTTCGAAAGACCCCA
ACGAGAAGCGCGATCACATGGTCCTGCTGGAGTTCGTGACCGCCGCCGGGATCACTCTCGGCATGGACGA
GCTGTACAAGGGCGGTACCGGAGGGAGCATGGTGAGCAAGGGCGAGGAGCTGTTCACCGGGGTGGTGCCC
ATCCTGGTCGAGCTGGACGGCGACGTAAACGGCCACAAGTTCAGCGTGAGGGGCGAGGGTGAGGGCGATG
CCACCAACGGCAAGCTGACCCTGAAGTTCATCTGCACCACCGGCAAGCTGCCCGTGCCCTGGCCCACCCT
CGTGACCACCTTCAGCTACGGCGTGCAGTGCTTCAGCCGCTACCCCGACCACATGAAGCAGCACGACTTC
TTCAAGTCCGCCATGCCCGAAGGCTACGTCCAGGAGCGCACCATCTCCTTCAAGGACGACGGCACCTACA
AGACCCGCGCCGAGGTGAAGTTCGAGGGCGACACCCTGGTGAACCGCATCGAGCTGAAGGGCATCGACTT
CAAGGAGGACGGCAACATCCTGGGGCACAAGCTGGAATACAACCTGCCGGACCAACTGACTGAAGAGCAG
ATCGCAGAATTTAAAGAGGCTTTCTCCCTATTTGACAAGGACGGGGATGGGACAATAACAACCAAGGAGC
TGGGGACGGTGATGCGGTCTCTGGGGCAGAACCCCACAGAAGCAGAGCTGCAGGACATGATCAATGAAGT
AGATGCCGACGGTGACGGCACAATCGACTTCCCTGAGTTCCTGACAATGATGGCAAGAAAAGGGAGCTAC
AGGGACACGGAAGAAGAAATTAGAGAAGCGTTCGGTGTGTTTGATAAGGATGGCAATGGCTACATCAGTG
CAGCAGAGCTTCGCCACGTGATGACAAACCTTGGAGAGAAGTTAACAGATGAAGAGGTTGATGAAATGAT
CAGGGAAGCAGACATCGATGGGGATGGTCAGGTAAACTACGAAGAGTTTGTACAAATGATGACAGCGAAG
TGA
