>Addgene plasmid #67560 | sspa-GCaMP6m | addgene partial sequence | sequence record 119940 | CMV-F 5'-CGCAAATGGGCGGTAGGCGTG-3'
CCGTCAGATCCGCTAGCGCTACCGGACTCAGATCTCGCCACCATGGTCGACTCATCACGTCGTAAGTGGA
ATAAGACAGGTCACGCAGTCAGAGCTATAGGTCGGCTGAGCTCACTCGAGAACGTCTATATCACCGCCGA
CAAGCAGAAGAACGGCATCAAGGCGAACTTCAAGATCCGCCACAACGTGGAGGACGGCAGCGTGCAGCTC
GCCGACCACTACCAGCAGAACACCCCCATCGGCGACGGCCCCGTGCTGCTGCCCGACAACCACTACCTGA
GCCATCAGTCCGTGCTTTCGAAAGACCCCAACGAGAAGCGCGATCACATGGTCCTGCTGGAGTTCGTGAC
CGCCGCCGGGATCACTCTCGGCATGGACGAGCTGTACAAGGGCGGTACCGGAGGGAGCATGGTGAGCAAG
GGCGAGGAGCTGTTCACCGGGGTGGTGCCCATCCTGGTCGAGCTGGACGGCGACGTAAACGGCCACAAGT
TCAGCGTGAGGGGCGAGGGTGAGGGCGATGCCACCAACGGCAAGCTGACCCTGAAGTTCATCTGCACCAC
CGGCAAGCTGCCCGTGCCCTGGCCCACCCTCGTGACCACCTTCAGCTACGGCGTGCAGTGCTTCAGCCGC
TACCCCGACCACATGAAGCAGCACGACTTCTTCAAGTCCGCCATGCCCGAAGGCTACGTCCAGGAGCGCA
CCATCTCCTTCAAGGACGACGGCACCTACAAGACCCGCGCCGAGGTGAAGTTCGAGGGCGACACCCTGGT
G
