>Addgene plasmid #67560 | sspa-GCaMP6m | addgene partial sequence | sequence record 119941 | SV40pA-R 5'-GAAATTTGTGATGCTATTGC-3'
TTAACAACAACAATTGCATTCATTTTATGTTTCAGGTTCAGGGGGAGGTGTGGGAGGTTTTTTAAAGCAA
GTAAAACCTCTACAAATGTGGTATGGCTGATTATGATCTAGAGTCGCGGCCGCTCACTTCGCTGTCATCA
TTTGTACAAACTCTTCGTAGTTTACCTGACCATCCCCATCGATGTCTGCTTCCCTGATCATTTCATCAAC
CTCTTCATCTGTTAACTTCTCTCCAAGGTTTGTCATCACGTGGCGAAGCTCTGCTGCACTGATGTAGCCA
TTGCCATCCTTATCAAACACACCGAACGCTTCTCTAATTTCTTCTTCCGTGTCCCTGTAGCTCCCTTTTC
TTGCCATCATTGTCAGGAACTCAGGGAAGTCGATTGTGCCGTCACCGTCGGCATCTACTTCATTGATCAT
GTCCTGCAGCTCTGCTTCTGTGGGGTTCTGCCCCAGAGACCGCATCACCGTCCCCAGCTCCTTGGTTGTT
ATTGTCCCATCCCCGTCCTTGTCAAATAGGGAGAAAGCCTCTTTAAATTCTGCGATCTGCTCTTCAGTCA
GTTGGTCCGGCAGGTTGTATTCCAGCTTGTGCCCCAGGATGTTGCCGTCCTCCTTGAAGTCGATGCCCTT
CAGCTCGATGCGGTTCACCAGGGTGTCGCCCTCGAACTTCACCTCGGCGCGGGTCTTGTAGGTGCCGTCG
TCCTTGAAGGAGATGGTGCGCTCCTGGACGTAGCCTTCGGGCATGGCGGACTTGAAGAAGTCGTGCTGCT
TCATGTGGTCGGGGTAGCGGCTGAAGCACTGCACGCCGTAGCTGAAGGTGGTCACGAGGGTGG
